>Addgene plasmid #243802 | pI-SceI | addgene full sequence | sequence record 488015 | Addgene NGS Result
CTAATCCTGTTACCAGTGGCTGCTGCCAGTGGCGATAAGTCGTGTCTTACCGGGTTGGACTCAAGACGAT
AGTTACCGGATAAGGCGCAGCGGTCGGGCTGAACGGGGGGTTCGTGCACACAGCCCAGCTTGGAGCGAAC
GACCTACACCGAACTGAGATACCTACAGCGTGAGCTATGAGAAAGCGCCACGCTTCCCGAAGGGAGAAAG
GCGGACAGGTATCCGGTAAGCGGCAGGGTCGGAACAGGAGAGCGCACGAGGGAGCTTCCAGGGGGAAACG
CCTGGTATCTTTATAGTCCTGTCGGGTTTCGCCACCTCTGACTTGAGCGTCGATTTTTGTGATGCTCGTC
AGGGGGGCGGAGCCTATGGAAAAACGCCAGCAACGCGGCCTTTTTACGGTTCCTGGCCTTTTGCTGGCCT
TTTGCTCACATGTTCTTTCCTGCGTTATCCCCTGATTCTGTGGATAACCGTAACGCAGTTCGAGTTTATC
ATTATCAATACTGCCATTTCAAAGAATACGTAAATAATTAATAGTAGTGATTTTCCTAACTTTATTTAGT
CAAAAAATTAGCCTTTTAATTCTGCTGTAACCCGTACATGCCCAAAATAGGGGGCGGGTTACACAGAATA
TATAACATCGTAGGTGTCTGGGTGAACAGTTTATTCCTGGCATCCACTAAATATAATGGAGCCCGCTTTT
TAAGCTGGCATCCAGAAAAAAAAAGAATCCCAGCACCAAAATATTGTTTTCTTCACCAACCATCAGTTCA
TAGGTCCATTCTCTTAGCGCAACTACAGAGAACAGGGGCACAAACAGGCAAAAAACGGGCACAACCTCAA
TGGAGTGATGCAACCTGCCTGGAGTAAATGATGACACAAGGCAATTGACCCACGCATGTATCTATCTCAT
TTTCTTACACCTTCTATTACCTTCTGCTCTCTCTGATTTGGAAAAAGCTGAAAAAAAAGGTTGAAACCAG
TTCCCTGAAATTATTCCCCTACTTGACTAATAAGTATATAAAGACGGTAGGTATTGATTGTAATTCTGTA
AATCTATTTCTTAAACTTCTTAAATTCTACTTTTATAGTTAGTCTTTTTTTTAGTTTTAAAACACCAAGA
ACTTAGTTTCGAATAAACACACATAAACAAACAAAAGATCTATGAAG
[354 nt withheld, positions 1168-1521]
AAGAAAACCATCCCAAACAACTTGGTTGAAAACTACTTGACCCCAATGTCTTTGGCTTACTGGTTCATGG
ACGACGGTGGTAAGTGGGACTACAACAAGAACTCTACCAACAAGTCTATCGTTTTGAACACCCAATCTTT
CACCTTCGAAGAAGTTGAATACTTGGTTAAGGGTTTGAGAAACAAGTTCCAATTGAACTGTTACGTTAAG
ATCAACAAGAACAAGCCAATCATCTACATCGACTCTATGTCTTACTTGATCTTCTACAACTTGATCAAGC
CATACTTGATCCCACAAATGATGTACAAGTTGCCAAACACCATCTCTTCTGAAACCTTCTTGAAGTAATA
ACTCGAGATAAAGCAATCTTGATGAGGATAATGATTTTTTTTTGAATATACATAAATACTACCGTTTTTC
TGCTAGATTTTGTGATGACGTAAATAAGTACATATTACTTTTTAAGCCAAGACAAGATTAAGCATTAACT
TTACCCTTTTCTTTCTAAGTTTCAATATTAGTTATCACTGTTTAAAAGTTATGGCGAGAACGTCGGCGGT
TAAAATATATTACCCTGAACGCACCAATAAAAAACGCCCGGCGGCAACCGAGCGTTCTGAACAAATCCAG
ATGGAGTTCTGAGGTCATTACTGGATCTATCAACAGGAGTCCAAGCGAGCTCGATATCAAATTACGCCCC
GCCCTGCCACTCATCGCAGTACTGTTGTAATTCATTAAGCATTCTGCCGACATGGAAGCCATCACAAACG
GCATGATGAACCTGAATCGCCAGCGGCATCAGCACCTTGTCGCCTTGCGTATAATATTTGCCCATGGTGA
AAACGGGGGCGAAGAAGTTGTCCATATTGGCCACGTTTAAATCAAAACTGGTGAAACTCACCCAGGGATT
GGCTGAAACGAAAAACATATTCTCAATAAACCCTTTAGGGAAATAGGCCAGGTTTTCACCGTAACACGCC
ACATCTTGCGAATATATGTGTAGAAACTGCCGGAAATCGTCGTGGTATTCACTCCAGAGCGATGAAAACG
TTTCAGTTTGCTCATGGAAAACGGTGTAACAAGGGTGAACACTATCCCATATCACCAGCTCACCGTCTTT
CATTGCCATACGAAATTCCGGATGAGCATTCATCAGGCGGGCAAGAATGTGAATAAAGGCCGGATAAAAC
TTGTGCTTATTTTTCTTTACGGTCTTTAAAAAGGCCGTAATATCCAGCTGAACGGTCTGGTTATAGGTAC
ATTGAGCAACTGACTGAAATGCCTCAAAATGTTCTTTACGATGCCATTGGGATATATCAACGGTGGTATA
TCCAGTGATTTTTTTCTCCATTTTAGCTTCCTTAGCTCCTGAAAATCTCGATAACTCAAAAAATACGCCC
GGTAGTGATCTTATTTCATTATGGTGAAAGTTGGAACCTCTTACGTGCCCGATCAAGGATCCTCATGACC
AAAATCCCTTAACGTGAGTTTTCGTTCCACTGAGCGTCAGACCCCGTAGAAAAGATCAAAGGATCTTCTT
GAGATCCTTTTTTTCTGCGCGTAATCTGCTGCTTGCAAACAAAAAAACCACCGCTACCAGCGGTGGTTTG
TTTGCCGGATCAAGAGCTACCAACTCTTTTTCCGAAGGTAACTGGCTTCAGCAGAGCGCAGATACCAAAT
ACTGTTCTTCTAGTGTAGCCGTAGTTAGGCCACCACTTCAAGAACTCTGTAGCACCGCCTACATACCTCG
CTCTG
Features (pLannotate 1.2.2; 6 found; start..end, strand, type, name):
    489..1155    +  promoter       GAP promoter: S. cerevisiae TDH3; promoter for glyceraldehyde-3-phosphate dehydrogenase
   1162..1866    +  CDS            SCEI (sequence partly withheld): SCE1_YEAST - Also known as OMEGA, SECY. Experimental evidence at protein level: Swiss-Prot protein existence level 1. Mitochondrial DNA endonuclease involved in intron homing. It introduces a specific double-strand break in the DNA of the 21S rRNA gene and thus mediates the insertion of an intron, containing its own coding sequence (group I intron), into an intronless gene. Specifically recognizes and cleaves the sequence 5'-TAGGGATAACAGGGTAAT-3'. From Saccharomyces cerevisiae (strain ATCC 204508 / S288c) (Baker's yeast).
   2108..2142    -  terminator     lambda t0 terminator: minimal transcription terminator from phage lambda (Scholtissek and Grosse, 1987)
   2216..2872    -  CDS            cat: CAT_ECOLX - Experimental evidence at protein level: Swiss-Prot protein existence level 1. This enzyme is an effector of chloramphenicol resistance in bacteria. From Escherichia coli. This protein is used as a marker in many commonly used cloning vectors, such as pACYC184.
   2873..2970    -  promoter       cat promoter: promoter of the E. coli cat gene encoding chloramphenicol acetyltransferase
   3060..372     +  rep_origin     ori (across the origin): high-copy-number ColE1/pMB1/pBR322/pUC origin of replication
