[The description below was written by a language model from this plasmid's Addgene catalogue record and pLannotate feature annotations shown in this document.]
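Description:
pI-SceI is a small (about 3.3 kb) yeast expression construct built by Gibson cloning in the pYTK001 backbone, the part-entry vector of a yeast modular cloning toolkit. In E. coli it is maintained at high copy through a ColE1/pUC-type origin of replication and selected with chloramphenicol. Resistance comes from a cat (chloramphenicol acetyltransferase) gene driven by its native cat promoter and followed by the phage lambda t0 terminator, on the strand opposite to the payload. The annotated features include no yeast replication origin, centromere, auxotrophic or drug marker, or integration homology. As far as the feature table shows, the plasmid therefore lacks elements for stable maintenance or selection in yeast, and the record does not say how it is delivered or retained there.

The payload is the open reading frame for I-SceI, the homing endonuclease encoded within the group I intron of the S. cerevisiae mitochondrial 21S rRNA gene. It sits directly downstream of the TDH3 (glyceraldehyde-3-phosphate dehydrogenase, GAP) promoter, a strong constitutive yeast promoter. I-SceI recognises a long 18 bp target site and makes a double-strand break there, which makes it a common tool for cutting at engineered sites and stimulating recombination or repair. No yeast transcription terminator is annotated in the roughly 240 bp between the coding sequence and the bacterial cassette, so the record leaves open whether one is present. No epitope tag or localisation signal is annotated either.

The associated work describes a yeast mating-based platform for generating and screening very large antibody libraries. The plasmid presumably supplies constitutive I-SceI activity in that setting, although the record does not describe its exact role.
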