Addgene plasmid #243802: pI-SceI
Purpose: Contains the ORF for the homing endonuclease I-SceI under the control of the strong, constitutive yeast promoter PTDH3.
Depositing lab: Sai Reddy. Depositing organization: ETH Zurich (Swiss Federal Institute of Technology). Publication: A yeast mating-based platform enables the generation and screening of ultra large antibody libraries. Lester Frei, Sai Tosa Reddy. bioRxiv 10.1101/2025.10.06.680701.
Backbone
  Vector backbone: pYTK001
  Backbone manufacturer: John Dueber (Addgene #65108)
  Vector type: Yeast Expression
Growth in bacteria
  Bacterial resistance: Chloramphenicol, 25 μg/mL
  Growth temperature: 37°C
  Growth strain: DH5alpha
  Copy number: High Copy
Gene/Insert
  Gene/Insert name: I-SceI
  Species: S. cerevisiae (budding yeast)
  Entrez Gene: SCEI (a.k.a. Q0160)
  Cloning method: Gibson Cloning
Terms and licenses: Academic/Nonprofit Terms; Industry Terms: Not Available to Industry
Depositor comments: Please visit https://doi.org/10.1101/2025.10.06.680701 for bioRxiv preprint.
How to cite: pI-SceI was a gift from Sai Reddy (Addgene plasmid # 243802 ; http://n2t.net/addgene:243802 ; RRID:Addgene_243802)
